>Addgene plasmid #224857 | pUBC(k)-AT5G65020.2-mKOk | addgene full sequence | sequence record 447338 | Addgene NGS Result
TACCCGACGAGTCAGTAATAAACGGCGTCAAAGTGGTTGCAGCCGGCACACACGAGTCGTGTTTATCAAC
TCAAAGCACAAATACTTTTCCTCAACCTAAAAATAAGGCAATTAGCCAAAAACAACTTTGCGTGTAAACA
ACGCTCAATACACGTGTCATTTTATTATTAGCTATTGCTTCACCGCCTTAGCTTTCTCGTGACCTAGTCG
TCCTCGTCTTTTCTTCTTCTTCTTCTATAAAACAATACCCAAAGAGCTCTTCTTCTTCACAATTCAGATT
TCAATTTCTCAAAATCTTAAAAACTTTCTCTCAATTCTCTCTACCGTGATCAAGGTAAATTTCTGTGTTC
CTTATTCTCTCAAAATCTTCGATTTTGTTTTCGTTCGATCCCAATTTCGTATATGTTCTTTGGTTTAGAT
TCTGTTAATCTTAGATCGAAGACGATTTTCTGGGTTTGATCGTTAGATATCATCTTAATTCTCGATTAGG
GTTTCATAGATATCATCCGATTTGTTCAAATAATTTGAGTTTTGTCGAATAATTACTCTTCGATTTGTGA
TTTCTATCTAGATCTGGTGTTAGTTTCTAGTTTGTGCGATCGAATTTGTAGATTAATCTGAGTTTTTCTG
ATTAACACTCGAGTGCGGGATCCTCTAGAGGGCCCATCACAAGTTTGTACAAAAAAGCAGGCTTCACCAT
GTTTGTTTTTTGGGTTTGGTCTGAAACAGGATGGGGTACCAACGAGAAGCTGATCATATCAATACTAGCT
CACAGGAACGCAGCACAACGCAGCTTGATCCGCAGCGTTTATGCAGCTACCTACAATGAGGATCTTCTCA
AAGCATTAGACAAAGAGCTTTCTAGCGACTTTGAGAGAGCTGTGATGTTGTGGACTCTTGATCCACCAGA
GAGAGATGCTTATTTGGCTAAAGAATCCACCAAGATGTTCACCAAGAACAATTGGGTTCTTGTTGAAATC
GCTTGCACAAGGCCTGCTCTTGAGCTTATCAAGGTCAAGCAAGCTTACCAAGCTCGATACAAGAAATCAA
TCGAGGAAGATGTCGCGCAACACACATCTGGTGACCTTCGTAAGCTCTTGCTTCCTCTTGTGAGCACTTT
CAGGTATGAAGGAGATGATGTGAACATGATGCTTGCAAGATCTGAAGCTAAGATACTTCACGAGAAGGTC
TCAGAGAAATCTTACAGTGACGATGACTTCATCAGAATCTTGACAACAAGAAGCAAAGCACAGCTCGGTG
CAACACTCAACCACTACAACAACGAGTATGGAAACGCCATTAACAAGAACTTGAAGGAAGAGTCGGACGA
CAATGACTACATGAAACTACTAAGAGCTGTAATCACATGTTTGACATACCCTGAGAAGCATTTTGAGAAG
GTTCTTCGTCTATCAATCAACAAAATGGGAACAGACGAATGGGGACTAACCCGAGTCGTGACTACACGAA
CTGAAGTTGACATGGAACGCATCAAAGAGGAATATCAGCGAAGAAACAGCATTCCTTTGGACCGTGCTAT
CGCCAAAGACACTTCTGGTGACTATGAGGACATGCTTGTTGCTCTTCTCGGACATGGCGATGCTCACCCA
GCTTTCTTGTACAAAGTGGTGATGGGACGTCCGCGGAGATCTACGCGTGTCGACTCGAGATATCCAACTA
GTATGGTGAGCGTTATCAAGCCTGAGATGAAGATGAGGTACTACATGGACGGAAGCGTGAACGGACACGA
GTTCACTATTGAAGGCGAAGGTACTGGAAGGCCTTACGAGGGACATCAAGAGATGACTCTCAGAGTGACC
ATGGCTGAAGGTGGACCTATGCCTTTCGCTTTCGATCTCGTGTCTCACGTGTTCTGCTACGGACACAGAG
TGTTCACTAAGTACCCTGAAGAGATCCCGGACTACTTCAAGCAAGCTTTCCCTGAGGGACTCTCTTGGGA
GAGATCTTTGGAATTCGAGGACGGTGGATCCGCTTCTGTGTCTGCTCATATCTCTCTCAGGGGCAACACC
TTCTACCACAAGAGCAAGTTTACCGGGGTGAACTTCCCTGCTGATGGACCGATCATGCAGAACCAGTCTG
TTGATTGGGAGCCGTCTACTGAGAAGATCACCGCTTCTGATGGTGTGCTCAAGGGTGATGTGACCATGTA
CCTTAAGCTCGAAGGTGGTGGAAACCACAAGTGCCAGTTCAAGACTACCTACAAGGCCGCCAAAGAAATC
CTCGAGATGCCTGGTGATCACTACATCGGACATAGGCTCGTGAGAAAGACCGAGGGAAACATCACTGAGC
AGGTTGAGGATGCTGTGGCTCATTCTCAATTGTTATAAGCGGCCATGCTAGAGTCCGCAAAAATCACCAG
TCTCTCTCTACAAATCTATCTCTCTCTATTTTTCTCCAGAATAATGTGTGAGTAGTTCCCAGATAAGGGA
ATTAGGGTTCTTATAGGGTTTCGCTCATGTGTTGAGCATATAAGAAACCCTTAGTATGTATTTGTATTTG
TAAAATACTTCTATCAATAAAATTTCTAATTCCTAAAACCAAAATCCAGTGACCTGCAGGCATGCAAGCT
AGCTTACTAGTGATGCATATTCTATAGTGTCACCTAAATCTGCGGCCGCACTAGTGATATCCCGCGGCCA
TGGCGGCCGGGAGCATGCGACGTCGGGCCCAATTCGCCCTATAGTGAGTCGTATTACAATTCACTGGCCG
TCGTTTTACAACGTCGTGACTGGGAAAACCCTGGCGTTACCCAACTTAATCGCCTTGCAGCACATCCCCC
TTTCGCCAGCTGGCGTAATAGCGAAGAGGCCCGCACCGATCGCCCTTCCCAACAGTTGCGCAGCCTGAAT
GGCGAATGGAAATTGTAAGCGTTAATGGGTTTCTGGAGTTTAATGAGCTAAGCACATACGTCAGAAACCA
TTATTGCGCGTTCAAAAGTCGCCTAAGGTCACTATCAGCTAGCAAATATTTCTTGTCAAAAATGCTCCAC
TGACGTTCCATAAATTCCCCTCGGTATCCAATTAGAGTCTCATATTCACTCTCAATCCAAATAATCTGCA
ATGGCAATTACCTTATCCGCAACTTCTTTACCTATTTCCGCCCGGATCCGGGCAGGTTCTCCGGCCGCTT
GGGTGGAGAGGCTATTCGGCTATGACTGGGCACAACAGACAATCGGCTGCTCTGATGCCGCCGTGTTCCG
GCTGTCAGCGCAGGGGCGCCCGGTTCTTTTTGTCAAGACCGACCTGTCCGGTGCCCTGAATGAACTGCAG
GACGAGGCAGCGCGGCTATCGTGGCTGGCCACGACGGGCGTTCCTTGCGCAGCTGTGCTCGACGTTGTCA
CTGAAGCGGGAAGGGACTGGCTGCTATTGGGCGAAGTGCCGGGGCAGGATCTCCTGTCATCTCACCTTGC
TCCTGCCGAGAAAGTATCCATCATGGCTGATGCAATGCGGCGGCTGCATACGCTTGATCCGGCTACCTGC
CCATTCGACCACCAAGCGAAACATCGCATCGAGCGAGCACGTACTCGGATGGAAGCCGGTCTTGTCGATC
AGGATGATCTGGACGAAGAGCATCAGGGGCTCGCGCCAGCCGAACTGTTCGCCAGGCTCAAGGCGCGCAT
GCCCGACGGCGAGGATCTCGTCGTGACCCATGGCGATGCCTGCTTGCCGAATATCATGGTGGAAAATGGC
CGCTTTTCTGGATTCATCGACTGTGGCCGGCTGGGTGTGGCGGACCGCTATCAGGACATAGCGTTGGCTA
CCCGTGATATTGCTGAAGAGCTTGGCGGCGAATGGGCTGACCGCTTCCTCGTGCTTTACGGTATCGCCGC
TCCCGATTCGCAGCGCATCGCCTTCTATCGCCTTCTTGACGAGTTCTTCTGAGCGGGACTCTGGGGTTCG
AAATGACCGACCAAGCGACGCCCAACCTGCCATCACGAGATTTCGATTCCACCGCCGCCTTCTATGAAAG
GTTGGGCTTCGGAATCGTTTTCCGGGACGCCGGCTGGATGATCCTCCAGCGCGGGGATCTCATGCTGGAG
TTCTTCGCCCACCCCGATCCAACACTTACGTTTGCAACGTCCAAGAGCAAATAGACCACGAACGCCGGAA
GGTTGCCGCAGCGTGTGGATTGCGTCTCAATTCTCTCTTGCAGGAATGCAATGATGAATATGATACTGAC
TATGAAACTTTGAGGGAATACTGCCTAGCACCGTCACCTCATAACGTGCATCATGCATGCCCTGACAACA
TGGAACATCGCTATTTTTCTGAAGAATTATGCTCGTTGGAGGATGTCGCGGCAATTGCAGCTATTGCCAA
AATCGAAATACCCCTCACGCATGCATTCATCAATATTATTCATGCGGGGAAAGGCAAGATTAATCCAACT
GGCAAATCATCCAGCGTGATTGGTAACTTCAGTTCCAGCGACTTGATTCGTTTTGGTGCTACCCACGTTT
TCAATAAGGACGAGATGGTGGAGTAAAGAAGGAGTGCGTCGAAGCAGATCGTTCAAACATTTGGCAATAA
AGTTTCTTAAGATTGAATCCTGTTGCCGGTCTTGCGATGATTATCATATAATTTCTGTTGAATTACGTTA
AGCATGTAATAATTAACATGTAATGCATGACGTTATTTATGAGATGGGTTTTTATGATTAGAGTCCCGCA
ATTATACATTTAATACGCGATAGAAAACAAAATATAGCGCGCAAACTAGGATAAATTATCGCGCGCGGTG
TCATCTATGTTACTAGATCGACCGGCATGCAAGCTGATAATTCAATTCGGCGTTAATTCAGTACATTAAA
AACGTCCGCAATGTGTTATTAAGTTGTCTAAGCGTCAATTTGTTTACACCACAATATATCCTGCCACCAG
CCAGCCAACAGCTCCCCGACCGGCAGCTCGGCACAAAATCACCACTCGATACAGGCAGCCCATCAGTCCG
GGACGGCGTCAGCGGGAGAGCCGTTGTAAGGCGGCAGACTTTGCTCATGTTACCGATGCTATTCGGAAGA
ACGGCAACTAAGCTGCCGGGTTTGAAACACGGATGATCTCGCGGAGGGTAGCATGTTGATTGTAACGATG
ACAGAGCGTTGCTGCCTGTGATCAATTCGGGCACGAACCCAGTGGACATAAGCCTGTTCGGTTCGTAAGC
TGTAATGCAAGTAGCGTATGCGCTCACGCAACTGGTCCAGAACCTTGACCGAACGCAGCGGTGGTAACGG
CGCAGTGGCGGTTTTCATGGCTTGTTATGACTGTTTTTTTGGGGTACAGTCTATGCCTCGGGCATCCAAG
CAGCAAGCGCGTTACGCCGTGGGTCGATGTTTGATGTTATGGAGCAGCAACGATGTTACGCAGCAGGGCA
GTCGCCCTAAAACAAAGTTAAACATCATGGGGGAAGCGGTGATCGCCGAAGTATCGACTCAACTATCAGA
GGTAGTTGGCGTCATCGAGCGCCATCTCGAACCGACGTTGCTGGCCGTACATTTGTACGGCTCCGCAGTG
GATGGCGGCCTGAAGCCACACAGTGATATTGATTTGCTGGTTACGGTGACCGTAAGGCTTGATGAAACAA
CGCGGCGAGCTTTGATCAACGACCTTTTGGAAACTTCGGCTTCCCCTGGAGAGAGCGAGATTCTCCGCGC
TGTAGAAGTCACCATTGTTGTGCACGACGACATCATTCCGTGGCGTTATCCAGCTAAGCGCGAACTGCAA
TTTGGAGAATGGCAGCGCAATGACATTCTTGCAGGTATCTTCGAGCCAGCCACGATCGACATTGATCTGG
CTATCTTGCTGACAAAAGCAAGAGAACATAGCGTTGCCTTGGTAGGTCCAGCGGCGGAGGAACTCTTTGA
TCCGGTTCCTGAACAGGATCTATTTGAGGCGCTAAATGAAACCTTAACGCTATGGAACTCGCCGCCCGAC
TGGGCTGGCGATGAGCGAAATGTAGTGCTTACGTTGTCCCGCATTTGGTACAGCGCAGTAACCGGCAAAA
TCGCGCCGAAGGATGTCGCTGCCGACTGGGCAATGGAGCGCCTGCCGGCCCAGTATCAGCCCGTCATACT
TGAAGCTAGACAGGCTTATCTTGGACAAGAAGAAGATCGCTTGGCCTCGCGCGCAGATCAGTTGGAAGAA
TTTGTCCACTACGTGAAAGGCGAGATCACCAAGGTAGTCGGCAAATAATGTCTAGCTAGAAATTCGTTCA
AGCCGACGCCGCTTCGCGGCGCGGCTTAACTCAAGCGTTAGATGCACTAAGCACATAATTGCTCACAGCC
AAACTATCAGGTCAAGTCTGCTTTTATTATTTTTAAGCGTGCATAATAAGCCCTACACAAATTGGGAGAT
ATATCATGCATGACCAAAATCCCTTAACGTGAGTTTTCGTTCCACTGAGCGTCAGACCCCGTAGAAAAGA
TCAAAGGATCTTCTTGAGATCCTTTTTTTCTGCGCGTAATCTGCTGCTTGCAAACAAAAAAACCACCGCT
ACCAGCGGTGGTTTGTTTGCCGGATCAAGAGCTACCAACTCTTTTTCCGAAGGTAACTGGCTTCAGCAGA
GCGCAGATACCAAATACTGTCCTTCTAGTGTAGCCGTAGTTAGGCCACCACTTCAAGAACTCTGTAGCAC
CGCCTACATACCTCGCTCTGCTAATCCTGTTACCAGTGGCTGCTGCCAGTGGCGATAAGTCGTGTCTTAC
CGGGTTGGACTCAAGACGATAGTTACCGGATAAGGCGCAGCGGTCGGGCTGAACGGGGGGTTCGTGCACA
CAGCCCAGCTTGGAGCGAACGACCTACACCGAACTGAGATACCTACAGCGTGAGCTATGAGAAAGCGCCA
CGCTTCCCGAAGGGAGAAAGGCGGACAGGTATCCGGTAAGCGGCAGGGTCGGAACAGGAGAGCGCACGAG
GGAGCTTCCAGGGGGAAACGCCTGGTATCTTTATAGTCCTGTCGGGTTTCGCCACCTCTGACTTGAGCGT
CGATTTTTGTGATGCTCGTCAGGGGGGCGGAGCCTATGGAAAAACGCCAGCAACGCGGCCTTTTTACGGT
TCCTGGCCTTTTGCTGGCCTTTTGCTCACATGTTCTTTCCTGCGTTATCCCCTGATTCTGTGGATAACCG
TATTACCGCCTTTGAGTGAGCTGATACCGCTCGCCGCAGCCGAACGACCGAGCGCAGCGAGTCAGTGAGC
GAGGAAGCGGAAGAGCGCCTGATGCGGTATTTTCTCCTTACGCATCTGTGCGGTATTTCACACCGCATAT
GGTGCACTCTCAGTACAATCTGCTCTGATGCCGCATAGTTAAGCCAGTATACACTCCGCTATCGCTACGT
GACTGGGTCATGGCTGCGCCCCGACACCCGCCAACACCCGCTGACGCGCCCTGACGGGCTTGTCTGCTCC
CGGCATCCGCTTACAGACAAGCTGTGACCGTCTCCGGGAGCTGCATGTGTCAGAGGTTTTCACCGTCATC
ACCGAAACGCGCGAGGCAGGGTGCCTTGATGTGGGCGCCGGCGGTCGAGTGGCGACGGCGCGGCTTGTCC
GCGCCCTGGTAGATTGCCTGGCCGTAGGCCAGCCATTTTTGAGCGGCCAGCGGCCGCGATAGGCCGACGC
GAAGCGGCGGGGCGTAGGGAGCGCAGCGACCGAAGGGTAGGCGCTTTTTGCAGCTCTTCGGCTGTGCGCT
GGCCAGACAGTTATGCACAGGCCAGGCGGGTTTTAAGAGTTTTAATAAGTTTTAAAGAGTTTTAGGCGGA
AAAATCGCCTTTTTTCTCTTTTATATCAGTCACTTACATGTGTGACCGGTTCCCAATGTACGGCTTTGGG
TTCCCAATGTACGGGTTCCGGTTCCCAATGTACGGCTTTGGGTTCCCAATGTACGTGCTATCCACAGGAA
AGAGACCTTTTCGACCTTTTTCCCCTGCTAGGGCAATTTGCCCTAGCATCTGCTCCGTACATTAGGAACC
GGCGGATGCTTCGCCCTCGATCAGGTTGCGGTAGCGCATGACTAGGATCGGGCCAGCCTGCCCCGCCTCC
TCCTTCAAATCGTACTCCGGCAGGTCATTTGACCCGATCAGCTTGCGCACGGTGAAACAGAACTTCTTGA
ACTCTCCGGCGCTGCCACTGCGTTCGTAGATCGTCTTGAACAACCATCTGGCTTCTGCCTTGCCTGCGGC
GCGGCGTGCCAGGCGGTAGAGAAAACGGCCGATGCCGGGATCGATCAAAAAGTAATCGGGGTGAACCGTC
AGCACGTCCGGGTTCTTGCCTTCTGTGATCTCGCGGTACATCCAATCAGCTAGCTCGATCTCGATGTACT
CCGGCCGCCCGGTTTCGCTCTTTACGATCTTGTAGCGGCTAATCAAGGCTTCACCCTCGGATACCGTCAC
CAGGCGGCCGTTCTTGGCCTTCTTCGTACGCTGCATGGCAACGTGCGTGGTGTTTAACCGAATGCAGGTT
TCTACCAGGTCGTCTTTCTGCTTTCCGCCATCGGCTCGCCGGCAGAACTTGAGTACGTCCGCAACGTGTG
GACGGAACACGCGGCCGGGCTTGTCTCCCTTCCCTTCCCGGTATCGGTTCATGGATTCGGTTAGATGGGA
AACCGCCATCAGTACCAGGTCGTAATCCCACACACTGGCCATGCCGGCCGGCCCTGCGGAAACCTCTACG
TGCCCGTCTGGAAGCTCGTAGCGGATCACCTCGCCAGCTCGTCGGTCACGCTTCGACAGACGGAAAACGG
CCACGTCCATGATGCTGCGACTATCGCGGGTGCCCACGTCATAGAGCATCGGAACGAAAAAATCTGGTTG
CTCGTCGCCCTTGGGCGGCTTCCTAATCGACGGCGCACCGGCTGCCGGCGGTTGCCGGGATTCTTTGCGG
ATTCGATCAGCGGCCGCTTGCCACGATTCACCGGGGCGTGCTTCTGCCTCGATGCGTTGCCGCTGGGCGG
CCTGCGCGGCCTTCAACTTCTCCACCAGGTCATCACCCAGCGCCGCGCCGATTTGTACCGGGCCGGATGG
TTTGCGACCGCTCACGCCGATTCCTCGGGCTTGGGGGTTCCAGTGCCATTGCAGGGCCGGCAGACAACCC
AGCCGCTTACGCCTGGCCAACCGCCCGTTCCTCCACACATGGGGCATTCCACGGCGTCGGTGCCTGGTTG
TTCTTGATTTTCCATGCCGCCTCCTTTAGCCGCTAAAATTCATCTACTCATTTATTCATTTGCTCATTTA
CTCTGGTAGCTGCGCGATGTATTCAGATAGCAGCTCGGTAATGGTCTTGCCTTGGCGTACCGCGTACATC
TTCAGCTTGGTGTGATCCTCCGCCGGCAACTGAAAGTTGACCCGCTTCATGGCTGGCGTGTCTGCCAGGC
TGGCCAACGTTGCAGCCTTGCTGCTGCGTGCGCTCGGACGGCCGGCACTTAGCGTGTTTGTGCTTTTGCT
CATTTTCTCTTTACCTCATTAACTCAAATGAGTTTTGATTTAATTTCAGCGGCCAGCGCCTGGACCTCGC
GGGCAGCGTCGCCCTCGGGTTCTGATTCAAGAACGGTTGTGCCGGCGGCGGCAGTGCCTGGGTAGCTCAC
GCGCTGCGTGATACGGGACTCAAGAATGGGCAGCTCGTACCCGGCCAGCGCCTCGGCAACCTCACCGCCG
ATGCGCGTGCCTTTGATCGCCCGCGACACGACAAAGGCCGCTTGTAGCCTTCCATCCGTGACCTCAATGC
GCTGCTTAACCAGCTCCACCAGGTCGGCGGTGGCCCATATGTCGTAAGGGCTTGGCTGCACCGGAATCAG
CACGAAGTCGGCTGCCTTGATCGCGGACACAGCCAAGTCCGCCGCCTGGGGCGCTCCGTCGATCACTACG
AAGTCGCGCCGGCCGATGGCCTTCACGTCGCGGTCAATCGTCGGGCGGTCGATGCCGACAACGGTTAGCG
GTTGATCTTCCCGCACGGCCGCCCAATCGCGGGCACTGCCCTGGGGATCGGAATCGACTAACAGAACATC
GGCCCCGGCGAGTTGCAGGGCGCGGGCTAGATGGGTTGCGATGGTCGTCTTGCCTGACCCGCCTTTCTGG
TTAAGTACAGCGATAACCTTCATGCGTTCCCCTTGCGTATTTGTTTATTTACTCATCGCATCATATACGC
AGCGACCGCATGACGCAAGCTGTTTTACTCAAATACACATCACCTTTTTAGACGGCGGCGCTCGGTTTCT
TCAGCGGCCAAGCTGGCCGGCCAGGCCGCCAGCTTGGCATCAGACAAACCGGCCAGGATTTCATGCAGCC
GCACGGTTGAGACGTGCGCGGGCGGCTCGAACACGTACCCGGCCGCGATCATCTCCGCCTCGATCTCTTC
GGTAATGAAAAACGGTTCGTCCTGGCCGTCCTGGTGCGGTTTCATGCTTGTTCCTCTTGGCGTTCATTCT
CGGCGGCCGCCAGGGCGTCGGCCTCGGTCAATGCGTCCTCACGGAAGGCACCGCGCCGCCTGGCCTCGGT
GGGCGTCACTTCCTCGCTGCGCTCAAGTGCGCGGTACAGGGTCGAGCGATGCACGCCAAGCAGTGCAGCC
GCCTCTTTCACGGTGCGGCCTTCCTGGTCGATCAGCTCGCGGGCGTGCGCGATCTGTGCCGGGGTGAGGG
TAGGGCGGGGGCCAAACTTCACGCCTCGGGCCTTGGCGGCCTCGCGCCCGCTCCGGGTGCGGTCGATGAT
TAGGGAACGCTCGAACTCGGCAATGCCGGCGAACACGGTCAACACCATGCGGCCGGCCGGCGTGGTGGTG
TCGGCCCACGGCTCTGCCAGGCTACGCAGGCCCGCGCCGGCCTCCTGGATGCGCTCGGCAATGTCCAGTA
GGTCGCGGGTGCTGCGGGCCAGGCGGTCTAGCCTGGTCACTGTCACAACGTCGCCAGGGCGTAGGTGGTC
AAGCATCCTGGCCAGCTCCGGGCGGTCGCGCCTGGTGCCGGTGATCTTCTCGGAAAACAGCTTGGTGCAG
CCGGCCGCGTGCAGTTCGGCCCGTTGGTTGGTCAAGTCCTGGTCGTCGGTGCTGACGCGGGCATAGCCCA
GCAGGCCAGCGGCGGCGCTCTTGTTCATGGCGTAATGTCTCCGGTTCTAGTCGCAAGTATTCTACTTTAT
GCGACTAAAACACGCGACAAGAAAACGCCAGGAAAAGGGCAGGGCGGCAGCCTGTCGCGTAACTTAGGAC
TTGTGCGACATGTCGTTTTCAGAAGACGGCTGCACTGAACGTCAGAAGCCGACTGCACTATAGCAGCGGA
GGGGTTGGATCAAAGTACTTTAAAGTACTTTAAAGTACTTTAAAGTACTTTGATCCCGAGGGGAACCCTG
TGGTTGGCATGCACATACAAATGGACGAACGGATAAACCTTTTCACGCCCTTTTAAATATCCGATTATTC
TAATAAACGCTCTTTTCTCTTAGGTTTACCCGCCAATATATCCTGTCAAACACTGATAGTTTAAACTGAA
GGCGGGAAACGACAATCTGATCCAAGCTCAAGCTGCTCTAGCCAATACGCAAACCGCCTCTCCCCGCGCG
TTGGCCGATTCATTAATGCAGCTGGCACGACAGGTTTCCCGACTGGAAAGCGGGCAGTGAGCGCAACGCA
ATTAATGTGAGTTAGCTCACTCATTAGGCACCCCAGGCTTTACACTTTATGCTTCCGGCTCGTATGTTGT
GTGGAATTGTGAGCGGATAACAATTTCACACAGGAAACAGCTATGACATGATTACGAATTCGAGCTCGG
Features (pLannotate 1.2.2; 31 found; start..end, strand, type, name):
    669..693     +  protein_bind   attB1: mutant version of attB; recombination site for the Gateway® BP reaction BP Clonase™
    726..1604    +  CDS            ANN2 (fragment): ANXD2_ARATH - Also known as ANNAT2. Experimental evidence at protein level: Swiss-Prot protein existence level 1. May mediate regulated, targeted secretion of Golgi-derived vesicles during seedling development. From Arabidopsis thaliana (Mouse-ear cress).
   1606..1630    -  protein_bind   attB2: mutant version of attB; recombination site for the Gateway® BP reaction BP Clonase™
   1683..2336    +  CDS            mKO&kappa;: mKO&kappa; is a basic (constitutively fluorescent) orange fluorescent protein published in 2008, derived from Verrillofungia concinna. It has low acid sensitivity.
   2411..2570    +  polyA_signal   CaMV poly(A) signal (fragment): cauliflower mosaic virus polyadenylation signal
   2571..2590    +  misc_feature   MCS (fragment): pUC18/19 multiple cloning site
   2611..2629    -  promoter       SP6 promoter: promoter for bacteriophage SP6 RNA polymerase
   2698..2716    -  promoter       T7 promoter: promoter for bacteriophage T7 RNA polymerase
   2719..2876    +  CDS            lacZα (fragment): LacZα fragment of β-galactosidase; lacZ fragment
   2897..3080    +  promoter       NOS promoter: nopaline synthase promoter NOS promoter
   3081..3902    +  CDS            KanR: fusion between an N-terminal peptide of nopaline synthase and Tn5 aminoglycoside phosphotransferase; nos-nptII; confers resistance to kanamycin
   3923..4081    +  CDS            ble (fragment): BLE_KLEPN - Experimental evidence at protein level: Swiss-Prot protein existence level 1. Binding protein with a strong affinity to the bleomycin family of antibiotics. Binds to CL990; an antimitotic-antibiotic compound. From Klebsiella pneumoniae.
   4078..4503    +  CDS            nos (fragment): DHNO_AGRT7 - Protein inferred from homology: Swiss-Prot protein existence level 3. From Agrobacterium tumefaciens (strain T37).
   4527..4779    +  terminator     NOS terminator: nopaline synthase terminator and poly(A) signal
   4872..4896    -  misc_feature   LB T-DNA repeat: left border repeat from nopaline C58 T-DNA
   5155..5178    +  promoter       Pc promoter (fragment): intI1 (promoter lies within the coding sequence); class 1 integron promoter
   5354..5410    +  CDS            GmR (fragment): gentamycin acetyltransferase; aacC1; confers resistance to gentamycin
   5421..6208    +  CDS            SmR (fragment): aminoglycoside adenylyltransferase (Murphy, 1985); aadA; confers resistance to spectinomycin and streptomycin
   6454..7042    +  rep_origin     ori: high-copy-number ColE1/pMB1/pBR322/pUC origin of replication
   7228..7368    -  misc_feature   bom: basis of mobility region from pBR322
   7470..7509    -  CDS            rop (fragment): Rop protein, which maintains plasmids at low copy number; rop
   7712..7906    -  rep_origin     pVS1 oriV: origin of replication for the Pseudomonas plasmid pVS1 (Heeb et al., 2000)
   7972..9045    -  CDS            pVS1 RepA: replication protein from the Pseudomonas plasmid pVS1 (Heeb et al., 2000)
   9474..10103   -  CDS            pVS1 StaA: stability protein from the Pseudomonas plasmid pVS1 (Heeb et al., 2000)
  10663..11064   -  CDS            Y4CG_SINFN (fragment): Protein inferred from homology: Swiss-Prot protein existence level 3. From Sinorhizobium fredii (strain NBRC 101917 / NGR234).
  11434..11458   -  misc_feature   RB T-DNA repeat: right border repeat from nopaline C58 T-DNA
  11522..11610   +  CDS            lacI (fragment): lac repressor; lacI; The lac repressor binds to the lac operator to inhibit transcription in E. coli. This inhibition can be relieved by adding lactose or isopropyl-β-D-thiogalactopyranoside (IPTG).
  11623..11644   +  protein_bind   CAP binding site: CAP binding activates transcription in the presence of cAMP. E. coli catabolite activator protein
  11659..11689   +  promoter       lac promoter: promoter for the E. coli lac operon
  11693..11715   +  protein_bind   lac operator (fragment): The lac repressor binds to the lac operator to inhibit transcription in E. coli. This inhibition can be relieved by adding lactose or isopropyl-β-D-thiogalactopyranoside (IPTG). lac repressor encoded by lacI
  11746..6       +  misc_feature   MCS (fragment) (across the origin): pUC18/19 multiple cloning site
