[The description below was written by a language model from this plasmid's Addgene catalogue record and pLannotate feature annotations shown in this document.]
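Description:
pUBC(k)-AT5G65020.2-mKOk is a plant expression plasmid of about 11.8 kb, built by Gateway recombination into the pUBC(k)-DEST-mKOk destination backbone. The feature table shows the architecture of a binary T-DNA vector. Nopaline-type left and right border repeats flank the plant-directed cassettes. Outside the borders, a high-copy ColE1/pUC-type origin with a bom site supports propagation in E. coli. The pVS1 oriV, RepA and StaA functions allow replication and stable maintenance in Agrobacterium. Bacterial selection is by spectinomycin, through an aadA (SmR) gene. Remnants of lacZα, lac regulatory elements, pUC polylinker sequence and SP6/T7 promoters are carried over from the parental vectors.

The payload is the coding sequence of the Arabidopsis thaliana gene model AT5G65020.2, which encodes annexin 2 (ANNAT2). It sits between attB1 and attB2 sites and is followed on the same strand by mKOκ, a constitutively fluorescent orange protein, so the annexin should be tagged at its C-terminus, assuming the reading frame continues across attB2. A CaMV polyadenylation signal ends the transcription unit. No promoter is annotated in the roughly 660 bp upstream of attB1. The "pUBC" backbone name suggests a ubiquitin-type plant promoter, but the record does not state this. A second cassette within the T-DNA carries a NOS promoter driving nos-nptII, followed by ble and nos gene fragments and then the NOS terminator, providing kanamycin selection of transformed plant tissue. The stated purpose is expression of mKOκ-tagged AT5G65020.2 in plants. The associated study concerns proteins at the chloroplast envelope–thylakoid interface, which points to fluorescence imaging of the protein's subcellular localisation.
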