Addgene plasmid #224857: pUBC(k)-AT5G65020.2-mKOk
Purpose: Plasmid for expression of AT5G65020.2 coding sequence tagged with mKOk in plants
Depositing lab: Rebecca Roston. Depositing organization: University of Nebraska at Lincoln. Publication: Lipid Metabolism and Contact Site Homologs Are Enriched at the Chloroplast Envelope-Thylakoid Interface. LaBrant EW, Smith CN, Torres-Gerena AD, Ishimwe J, Huang F, Tullis A, Litterer L, Modi B, Naldrett MJ, Altartouri B, Roston RL. bioRxiv 2025.06.20.660776; doi: https://doi.org/10.1101/2025.06.20.660776.
Backbone
  Vector backbone: pUBC(k)-DEST-mKOk
  Vector type: Plant Expression
Growth in bacteria
  Bacterial resistance: Spectinomycin, 50 μg/mL
  Growth temperature: 37°C
  Growth strain: DH5alpha
  Copy number: High Copy
Gene/Insert
  Gene/Insert name: AT5G65020.2
  Species: A. thaliana (mustard weed)
  Entrez Gene: ANNAT2 (a.k.a. AT5G65020, ANNEXIN, ANNEXIN A2, AtANN2, MXK3.27, MXK3_27, annexin 2)
  Cloning method: Gateway Cloning
Terms and licenses: Academic/Nonprofit Terms; Industry Terms: Not Available to Industry
Depositor comments: Please visit https://doi.org/10.1101/2025.06.20.660776 for bioRxiv preprint.
How to cite: pUBC(k)-AT5G65020.2-mKOk was a gift from Rebecca Roston (Addgene plasmid # 224857 ; http://n2t.net/addgene:224857 ; RRID:Addgene_224857)
